Addgene plasmid #19678: pGC31
Depositing lab: Jane Hubbard. Depositing organization: NYU Grossman School of Medicine. Publication: A "FLP-Out" system for controlled gene expression in Caenorhabditis elegans. Voutev R, Hubbard EJ. Genetics. 2008 Sep;180(1):103-19. doi: 10.1534/genetics.108.090274. PubMed 18723890.
Backbone
  Vector backbone: L4440
  Vector type: RNAi ; Gateway destination vector
Growth in bacteria
  Bacterial resistance: Chloramphenicol and Ampicillin, 25 & 100 μg/mL
  Growth temperature: 37°C
  Growth strain: DB3.1
  Growth instructions: DB3.1 cells
  Copy number: High Copy
Gene/Insert
  Gene/Insert name: Gateway(R1-R2)-L4440
  Species: C. elegans (nematode)
  Cloning method: Gateway Cloning
  Sequencing primers: 5′ N/A; 3′ M13F
Terms and licenses: Academic/Nonprofit Terms; Industry Terms: Not Available to Industry
How to cite: pGC31 was a gift from Jane Hubbard (Addgene plasmid # 19678 ; http://n2t.net/addgene:19678 ; RRID:Addgene_19678)
