[The description below was written by a language model from this plasmid's Addgene catalogue record and pLannotate feature annotations shown in this document.]
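Description:
pGC31 is a Gateway destination version of L4440, the double-T7 feeding-RNAi vector used for Caenorhabditis elegans. The 4,389-nt plasmid carries a high-copy ColE1/pUC-type origin for replication in E. coli, an f1 origin, and an ampicillin resistance gene (β-lactamase with its own promoter) on the backbone. Remnants of the pBluescript-type multiple cloning site and a lacZα fragment are also annotated.

The payload is a standard Gateway R1-R2 cassette placed between two convergently oriented T7 promoters. The cassette is bounded by attR1 and attR2 and contains a chloramphenicol acetyltransferase gene (CmR), a ccdA fragment and the complete ccdB toxin gene. Chloramphenicol selects for retention of the cassette, which explains the dual ampicillin/chloramphenicol selection. ccdB provides counterselection: it poisons DNA gyrase in ordinary E. coli strains, so the unrecombined vector is maintained in the ccdB-tolerant strain DB3.1. In an LR recombination reaction with an attL-flanked entry clone, the CmR/ccdB cassette is exchanged for the fragment of interest, and only recombinant plasmids survive in standard hosts.

After recombination, the inserted sequence sits between the opposing T7 promoters, so T7 RNA polymerase transcribes both strands to yield double-stranded RNA. In the L4440 system, this dsRNA is typically produced in bacteria that are fed to worms to trigger gene knockdown. The plasmid itself carries no C. elegans gene. It is an empty recipient for rapidly making RNAi feeding clones from Gateway entry libraries, and it was deposited in connection with work on a FLP-out system for controlled gene expression in C. elegans.
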