Features (pLannotate 1.2.2; 15 found; start..end, strand, type, name):
     19..37      +  promoter       T7 promoter: promoter for bacteriophage T7 RNA polymerase
     60..179     +  protein_bind   attR1: mutant version of attR; recombination site for the Gateway® LR reaction LR Clonase™
    209..239     +  promoter       lac UV5 promoter: E. coli lac promoter with an "up" mutation
    263..292     +  promoter       cat promoter (fragment): promoter of the E. coli cat gene encoding chloramphenicol acetyltransferase
    293..952     +  CDS            CmR: chloramphenicol acetyltransferase; cat; confers resistance to chloramphenicol
   1131..1289    +  CDS            ccdA (fragment): CCDA_ECO57 - Also known as H, letA. Experimental evidence at protein level: Swiss-Prot protein existence level 1. Antitoxin component of a type II toxin-antitoxin (TA) system which inhibits the post-segregational killing (PSK) of plasmid-free cells, also referred to as a plasmid addiction system. Binds to and blocks the activity of CcdB; will also remove bound CcdB protein from the CcdB-GyrA complex by forming a CcdA-CcdB complex, a process termed rejuvenation. Functions as a transcriptional corepressor for the ccdAB operon, repression also requires CcdB (By similarity). From Escherichia coli
   1294..1596    +  CDS            ccdB: CCDB_ECOLI - Also known as G, letB, letD. Experimental evidence at protein level: Swiss-Prot protein existence level 1. Toxic component of a type II toxin-antitoxin (TA) system, functioning in plasmid maintainence. Responsible for the post- segregational killing (PSK) of plasmid-free cells, also referred to as a plasmid addiction system. Half-life of over 2 hours. Cell killing by CcdB is accompanied by filamentation, defects in chromosome and plasmid segregation, defects in cell division, formation of anucleate cells, decreased DNA synthesis and plasmid loss. Interferes with the activity of DN
   1640..1764    -  protein_bind   attR2: mutant version of attR; recombination site for the Gateway® LR reaction LR Clonase™
   1766..1813    +  misc_feature   MCS (fragment): pBluescript multiple cloning site
   1822..1840    -  promoter       T7 promoter: promoter for bacteriophage T7 RNA polymerase
   1848..2003    +  CDS            lacZα (fragment): LacZα fragment of β-galactosidase; lacZ fragment
   2008..2436    +  rep_origin     f1 ori (sequence partly withheld): f1 bacteriophage origin of replication; arrow indicates direction of (+) strand synthesis
   2489..2593    +  promoter       AmpR promoter: bla
   2594..3454    +  CDS            AmpR: β-lactamase; bla; confers resistance to ampicillin, carbenicillin, and related antibiotics
   3625..4213    +  rep_origin     ori: high-copy-number ColE1/pMB1/pBR322/pUC origin of replication
>Addgene plasmid #19678 | pGC31 | depositor full sequence | sequence record 9310 | Author sequence
AACCTGGCTTATCGAAATTAATACGACTCACTATAGGGAGACCGGCAGATCTGATATCAACAAGTTTGTA
CAAAAAAGCTGAACGAGAAACGTAAAATGATATAAATATCAATATATTAAATTAGATTTTGCATAAAAAA
CAGACTACATAATACTGTAAAACACAACATATCCAGTCATATTGGCGGCCGCATTAGGCACCCCAGGCTT
TACACTTTATGCTTCCGGCTCGTATAATGTGTGGATTTTGAGTTAGGATCCGTCGAGATTTTCAGGAGCT
AAGGAAGCTAAAATGGAGAAAAAAATCACTGGATATACCACCGTTGATATATCCCAATGGCATCGTAAAG
AACATTTTGAGGCATTTCAGTCAGTTGCTCAATGTACCTATAACCAGACCGTTCAGCTGGATATTACGGC
CTTTTTAAAGACCGTAAAGAAAAATAAGCACAAGTTTTATCCGGCCTTTATTCACATTCTTGCCCGCCTG
ATGAATGCTCATCCGGAATTCCGTATGGCAATGAAAGACGGTGAGCTGGTGATATGGGATAGTGTTCACC
CTTGTTACACCGTTTTCCATGAGCAAACTGAAACGTTTTCATCGCTCTGGAGTGAATACCACGACGATTT
CCGGCAGTTTCTACACATATATTCGCAAGATGTGGCGTGTTACGGTGAAAACCTGGCCTATTTCCCTAAA
GGGTTTATTGAGAATATGTTTTTCGTCTCAGCCAATCCCTGGGTGAGTTTCACCAGTTTTGATTTAAACG
TGGCCAATATGGACAACTTCTTCGCCCCCGTTTTCACCATGGGCAAATATTATACGCAAGGCGACAAGGT
GCTGATGCCGCTGGCGATTCAGGTTCATCATGCCGTTTGTGATGGCTTCCATGTCGGCAGAATGCTTAAT
GAATTACAACAGTACTGCGATGAGTGGCAGGGCGGGGCGTAAAGATCTGGATCCGGCTTACTAAAAGCCA
GATAACAGTATGCGTATTTGCGCGCTGATTTTTGCGGTATAAGAATATATACTGATATGTATACCCGAAG
TATGTCAAAAAGAGGTATGCTATGAAGCAGCGTATTACAGTGACAGTTGACAGCGACAGCTATCAGTTGC
TCAAGGCATATATGATGTCAATATCTCCGGTCTGGTAAGCACAACCATGCAGAATGAAGCCCGTCGTCTG
CGTGCCGAACGCTGGAAAGCGGAAAATCAGGAAGGGATGGCTGAGGTCGCCCGGTTTATTGAAATGAACG
GCTCTTTTGCTGACGAGAACAGGGGCTGGTGAAATGCAGTTTAAGGTTTACACCTATAAAAGAGAGAGCC
GTTATCGTCTGTTTGTGGATGTACAGAGTGATATTATTGACACGCCCGGGCGACGGATGGTGATCCCCCT
GGCCAGTGCACGTCTGCTGTCAGATAAAGTCTCCCGTGAACTTTACCCGGTGGTGCATATCGGGGATGAA
AGCTGGCGCATGATGACCACCGATATGGCCAGTGTGCCGGTCTCCGTTATCGGGGAAGAAGTGGCTGATC
TCAGCCACCGCGAAAATGACATCAAAAACGCCATTAACCTGATGTTCTGGGGAATATAAATGTCAGGCTC
CCTTATACACAGCCAGTCTGCAGGTCGACCATAGTGACTGGATATGTTGTGTTTTACAGTATTATGTAGT
CTGTTTTTTATGCAAAATCTAATTTAATATATTGATATTTATATCATTTTACGTTTCTCGTTCAGCTTTC
TTGTACAAAGTGGTTGATATCAAGCTTATCGATACCGTCGACCTCGAGGGGGGGCCCGGTACCCAATTCG
CCCTATAGTGAGTCGTATTACGCGCGCTCACTGGCCGTCGTTTTACAACGTCGTGACTGGGAAAACCCTG
GCGTTACCCAACTTAATCGCCTTGCAGCACATCCCCCTTTCGCCAGCTGGCGTAATAGCGAAGAGGCCCG
CACCGATCGCCCTTCCCAACAGTTGCGCAGCCTGAATGGCGAATGGG
[124 nt withheld, positions 2008-2131]
C
[91 nt withheld, positions 2133-2223]
A
[49 nt withheld, positions 2225-2273]
CCTTTGACGTTGGAGTCCACGTTCTTT
[37 nt withheld, positions 2301-2337]
ACCCTATCTCGGTCTATTCTTTTGATTTATAAGGGATTTTGCCGATTTCGGCCTATTGGTTAAAAAATGA
GCTGATTTAACAAAAATTTAACGCGAATTTTAACAAAATATTAACGCTTACAATTTAGGTGGCACTTTTC
GGGGAAATGTGCGCGGAACCCCTATTTGTTTATTTTTCTAAATACATTCAAATATGTATCCGCTCATGAG
ACAATAACCCTGATAAATGCTTCAATAATATTGAAAAAGGAAGAGTATGAGTATTCAACATTTCCGTGTC
GCCCTTATTCCCTTTTTTGCGGCATTTTGCCTTCCTGTTTTTGCTCACCCAGAAACGCTGGTGAAAGTAA
AAGATGCTGAAGATCAGTTGGGTGCACGAGTGGGTTACATCGAACTGGATCTCAACAGCGGTAAGATCCT
TGAGAGTTTTCGCCCCGAAGAACGTTTTCCAATGATGAGCACTTTTAAAGTTCTGCTATGTGGCGCGGTA
TTATCCCGTATTGACGCCGGGCAAGAGCAACTCGGTCGCCGCATACACTATTCTCAGAATGACTTGGTTG
AGTACTCACCAGTCACAGAAAAGCATCTTACGGATGGCATGACAGTAAGAGAATTATGCAGTGCTGCCAT
AACCATGAGTGATAACACTGCGGCCAACTTACTTCTGACAACGATCGGAGGACCGAAGGAGCTAACCGCT
TTTTTGCACAACATGGGGGATCATGTAACTCGCCTTGATCGTTGGGAACCGGAGCTGAATGAAGCCATAC
CAAACGACGAGCGTGACACCACGATGCCTGTAGCAATGGCAACAACGTTGCGCAAACTATTAACTGGCGA
ACTACTTACTCTAGCTTCCCGGCAACAATTAATAGACTGGATGGAGGCGGATAAAGTTGCAGGACCACTT
CTGCGCTCGGCCCTTCCGGCTGGCTGGTTTATTGCTGATAAATCTGGAGCCGGTGAGCGTGGGTCTCGCG
GTATCATTGCAGCACTGGGGCCAGATGGTAAGCCCTCCCGTATCGTAGTTATCTACACGACGGGGAGTCA
GGCAACTATGGATGAACGAAATAGACAGATCGCTGAGATAGGTGCCTCACTGATTAAGCATTGGTAACTG
TCAGACCAAGTTTACTCATATATACTTTAGATTGATTTAAAACTTCATTTTTAATTTAAAAGGATCTAGG
TGAAGATCCTTTTTGATAATCTCATGACCAAAATCCCTTAACGTGAGTTTTCGTTCCACTGAGCGTCAGA
CCCCGTAGAAAAGATCAAAGGATCTTCTTGAGATCCTTTTTTTCTGCGCGTAATCTGCTGCTTGCAAACA
AAAAAACCACCGCTACCAGCGGTGGTTTGTTTGCCGGATCAAGAGCTACCAACTCTTTTTCCGAAGGTAA
CTGGCTTCAGCAGAGCGCAGATACCAAATACTGTCCTTCTAGTGTAGCCGTAGTTAGGCCACCACTTCAA
GAACTCTGTAGCACCGCCTACATACCTCGCTCTGCTAATCCTGTTACCAGTGGCTGCTGCCAGTGGCGAT
AAGTCGTGTCTTACCGGGTTGGACTCAAGACGATAGTTACCGGATAAGGCGCAGCGGTCGGGCTGAACGG
GGGGTTCGTGCACACAGCCCAGCTTGGAGCGAACGACCTACACCGAACTGAGATACCTACAGCGTGAGCT
ATGAGAAAGCGCCACGCTTCCCGAAGGGAGAAAGGCGGACAGGTATCCGGTAAGCGGCAGGGTCGGAACA
GGAGAGCGCACGAGGGAGCTTCCAGGGGGAAACGCCTGGTATCTTTATAGTCCTGTCGGGTTTCGCCACC
TCTGACTTGAGCGTCGATTTTTGTGATGCTCGTCAGGGGGGCGGAGCCTATGGAAAAACGCCAGCAACGC
GGCCTTTTTACGGTTCCTGGCCTTTTGCTGGCCTTTTGCTCACATGTTCTTTCCTGCGTTATCCCCTGAT
TCTGTGGATAACCGTATTACCGCCTTTGAGTGAGCTGATACCGCTCGCCGCAGCCGAACGACCGAGCGCA
GCGAGTCAGTGAGCGAGGAAGC
