>Addgene plasmid #19678 | pGC31 | addgene partial sequence | sequence record 25503 | 19678 with pBluescriptKS
AAGCTGACGAGAAACGTAAAATGATATAAATATCAATATATTAAATTAGATTTTGCATAAAAAACAGACT
ACATAATACTGTAAAACACAACATATCCAGTCACTATGGTCGACCTGCAGACTGGCTGTGTATAAGGGAG
CCTGACATTTATATTCCCCAGAACATCAGGTTAATGGCGTTTTTGATGTCATTTTCGCGGTGGCTGAGAT
CAGCCACTTCTTCCCCGATAACGGAGACCGGCACACTGGCCATATCGGTGGTCATCATGCGCCAGCTTTC
ATCCCCGATATGCACCACCGGGTAAAGTTCACGGGAGACTTTATCTGACAGCAGACGTGCACTGGCCAGG
GGGATCACCATCCGTCGCCCGGGCGTGTCAATAATATCACTCTGTACATCCACAAACAGACGATAACGGC
TCTCTCTTTTATAGGTGTAAACCTTAAACTGCATTTCACCAGCCCCTGTTCTCGTCAGCAAAAGAGCCGT
TCATTTCAATAAACCGGGCGACCTCAGCCATCCCTTCCTGATTTTCCGCTTTCCAGCGTTCGGCACG
